>Addgene plasmid #17643 | pcDNA3-myc-his-BACH1 K52R | addgene partial sequence | sequence record 23538 | 17643 with CMV-F
CGTGGGGCNTTAGCAGAGCTCTCTGGCTACTAGAGAACCCACTGCTTACTGGCTTATCGAAATTAATACG
ACTCACTATAGGGAGACCCAAGCTGGCTAGTTAAGCTTGGTACCGAGCTCGGATCCACTAGTCCAGTGTG
GTGGAATTCTGCAGATATCCAGCACAGTGGCGGCCGCGCCACCATGTCTTCAATGTGGTCTGAATATACA
ATTGGTGGGGTGAAGATTTACTTTCCTTATAAAGCTTACCCGTCACAGCTTGCTATGATGAATTCTATTC
TCAGAGGATTAAACAGCAAGCAACATTGTTTGTTGGAGAGTCCCACAGGAAGTGGAAGGAGCTTAGCCTT
ACTTTGTTCTGCTTTAGCATGGCAACAATCTCTTAGTGGGAAACCAGCAGATGAGGGCGTAAGTGAAAAA
GCTGAAGTACAATTGTCATGTTGTTGTGCATGCCATTCAAAGGATTTTACAAACAATGACATGAACCAAG
GAACTTCACGTCATTTCAACTATCCAAGCACACCACCTTCTGAAAGAAATGGCACTTCATCAACTTGTCA
AGACTCCCCTGAAAAAACCACTCTGGCTGCAAAGTTATCTGCTAAGAAACAGGCATCCATATACAGAGAT
GAAAATGATGATTTTCAAGTAGAGAAGAAAAGAATTCGACCCTTAG
