[The description below was written by a language model from this plasmid's Addgene catalogue record.]
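Description:
pcDNA3-myc-his-BACH1 K52R is a mammalian expression plasmid built on the commercial pcDNA3.1(+)/myc-His A backbone (about 5.5 kb without insert). It is propagated in E. coli under ampicillin selection, and it carries a neomycin resistance marker so that transfected mammalian cells can be selected with G418, allowing stable lines as well as transient expression. The record does not list the promoter or other regulatory elements and no feature table is provided. Vectors of the pcDNA3.1 family generally drive the insert from the CMV immediate-early promoter, and the T7 sequencing primer listed for the 5′ side is consistent with a T7 priming site upstream of the cloning region.

The insert is human BACH1, the BRCA1-associated helicase also known as BRIP1 or FANCJ (not the unrelated BACH1 transcription factor). It was cloned between NotI and ApaI sites, both of which remain intact. The coding sequence is fused at its C terminus to the backbone-encoded Myc epitope and polyhistidine tags, which allow immunodetection or immunoprecipitation and metal-affinity purification of the expressed protein. Site-directed mutagenesis changed lysine 52 to arginine. The record does not describe the functional consequence of this change. However, the associated publication concerns BACH1 as a DNA helicase subject to inactivating mutations, and lysine-to-arginine changes of this type are commonly introduced into a helicase's nucleotide-binding motif to abolish catalytic activity. The construct is therefore suited to expressing tagged mutant BACH1 in human or other mammalian cells, for comparison with the wild-type protein in studies of helicase function and BRCA1-related DNA repair.
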