Addgene plasmid #17643: pcDNA3-myc-his-BACH1 K52R
Depositing lab: Ronny Drapkin. Depositing organization: Dana-Farber Cancer Institute. Publication: The BRCA1-associated protein BACH1 is a DNA helicase targeted by clinically relevant inactivating mutations. Cantor S, Drapkin R, Zhang F, Lin Y, Han J, Pamidi S, Livingston DM. Proc Natl Acad Sci U S A. 2004 Feb 24. 101(8):2357-62. 10.1073/pnas.0308717101 PubMed 14983014.
Backbone
  Vector backbone: pcDNA3.1(+)/myc-His A
  Backbone manufacturer: Invitrogen
  Backbone size w/o insert (bp): 5493
  Vector type: Mammalian Expression
  Selectable markers: Neomycin (select with G418)
Growth in bacteria
  Bacterial resistance: Ampicillin, 100 μg/mL
  Growth temperature: 37°C
  Growth strain: DH5alpha
  Copy number: Unknown
Gene/Insert
  Gene/Insert name: BACH1 (alt names: BRIP1; FANCJ)
  Species: H. sapiens (human)
  Mutation: The lysine residue at position 52 was changed to an arginine, using a Quik-change site-directed mutagenesis kit (Stratagene).
  GenBank ID: AF360549
  Entrez Gene: BRIP1 (a.k.a. BACH1, FANCJ, OF)
  Tag / fusion protein: Myc (C terminal on backbone); His (C terminal on backbone)
  Cloning method: Restriction Enzyme; 5′ cloning site Not1 (not destroyed); 3′ cloning site Apa1 (not destroyed)
  Sequencing primers: 5′ T7; 3′ SP6
Terms and licenses: Academic/Nonprofit Terms; Industry Terms: Not Available to Industry
How to cite: pcDNA3-myc-his-BACH1 K52R was a gift from Ronny Drapkin (Addgene plasmid # 17643 ; http://n2t.net/addgene:17643 ; RRID:Addgene_17643)
